Addgene plasmid #234743: Venus-rab7a
Depositing lab: Nevin Lambert. Publication: Sensitive and high resolution localization and tracking of membrane proteins in live cells with BRET. Lan TH, Liu Q, Li C, Wu G, Lambert NA. Traffic. 2012 Nov;13(11):1450-6. doi: 10.1111/j.1600-0854.2012.01401.x. Epub 2012 Aug 5. PubMed 22816793.
Backbone
  Vector backbone: pVenus-C1
  Vector type: Mammalian Expression
Growth in bacteria
  Bacterial resistance: Kanamycin, 50 μg/mL
  Growth temperature: 37°C
  Growth strain: DH5alpha
  Copy number: High Copy
Gene/Insert
  Gene/Insert name: Venus-rab7a
  Species: M. musculus (mouse)
  Entrez Gene: Rab7 (a.k.a. Rab7a)
  Promoter: CMV
  Cloning method: Ligation Independent Cloning
Terms and licenses: Academic/Nonprofit Terms; Industry Terms: Not Available to Industry
How to cite: Venus-rab7a was a gift from Nevin Lambert (Addgene plasmid # 234743 ; http://n2t.net/addgene:234743 ; RRID:Addgene_234743)
