[The description below was written by a language model from this plasmid's Addgene catalogue record and pLannotate feature annotations shown in this document.]
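Description:
Venus-rab7a is a mammalian expression plasmid of about 5.4 kb built on the pVenus-C1 backbone, a C1-type fusion vector in which the fluorescent protein sits upstream of the cloning site so that the inserted protein is tagged at its N-terminus. It is maintained in E. coli through a high-copy ColE1/pUC-type origin and selected with kanamycin. The resistance cassette is the dual-purpose NeoR/KanR gene from Tn5, driven by a bacterial (bla) promoter placed next to the SV40 enhancer/early promoter and terminated by the HSV TK polyadenylation signal, so the same gene can also support G418 selection in mammalian cells. An f1 origin is present as well.

The payload is driven by the human CMV immediate-early enhancer and promoter and ends at an SV40 polyadenylation signal. The open reading frame begins with a yellow fluorescent protein annotated as mVenus, continues through the residual multiple cloning site as a linker, and then encodes Rab7a. The catalogue lists the insert as mouse Rab7, although the automated annotation matched it to the human RAB7A reference entry, which probably reflects the similarity of the two orthologues. Short matches to an HA epitope tag lie between the linker and the Rab7a coding region; the catalogue entry does not mention an HA tag. The small large T antigen, ble and bGH poly(A) fragments look like backbone remnants rather than functional elements.

Rab7a is a small GTPase that governs early-to-late endosome maturation and endosome-lysosome transport. Venus-rab7a therefore labels these compartments. The associated publication title indicates use as a compartment-specific BRET acceptor for localizing and tracking membrane proteins in live cells.
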