Features (pLannotate 1.2.2; 17 found; start..end, strand, type, name):
      1..589     +  rep_origin     ori: high-copy-number ColE1/pMB1/pBR322/pUC origin of replication
    764..1067    +  enhancer       CMV enhancer: human cytomegalovirus immediate early enhancer
   1068..1271    +  promoter       CMV promoter: human cytomegalovirus (CMV) immediate early promoter
   1316..2032    +  CDS            mVenus: mVenus is a basic (constitutively fluorescent) yellow fluorescent protein published in 2006, derived from Aequorea victoria. It is reported to be a rapidly-maturing monomer with moderate acid sensitivity.
   2033..2098    +  misc_feature   MCS: multiple cloning site
   2102..2118    +  CDS            3xHA (fragment): three tandem HA epitope tags
   2129..2155    +  CDS            3xHA (fragment): three tandem HA epitope tags
   2159..2776    +  CDS            RAB7A: RAB7A_HUMAN - Also known as RAB7. Experimental evidence at protein level: Swiss-Prot protein existence level 1. Small GTPase which cycles between active GTP-bound and inactive GDP-bound states. In its active state, binds to a variety of effector proteins playing a key role in the regulation of endo- lysosomal trafficking. Governs early-to-late endosomal maturation, microtubule minus-end as well as plus-end directed endosomal migration and positioning, and endosome-lysosome transport through different protein-protein interaction cascades. Plays a central role, not only in endosomal traffic, but
   2802..2886    +  CDS            large T antigen (fragment): large T antigen from SV40 (simian virus 40)
   2909..3030    +  polyA_signal   SV40 poly(A) signal: SV40 polyadenylation signal
   3064..3492    -  rep_origin     f1 ori (sequence partly withheld): f1 bacteriophage origin of replication; arrow indicates direction of (+) strand synthesis
   3519..3623    +  promoter       AmpR promoter: bla
   3625..3982    +  promoter       SV40 promoter: SV40 enhancer and early promoter
   4017..4811    +  CDS            NeoR/KanR: aminoglycoside phosphotransferase from Tn5; aph(3')-II (or nptII); confers resistance to neomycin, kanamycin, and G418 (Geneticin®)
   4832..4984    +  CDS            ble (fragment): BLE_KLEPN - Experimental evidence at protein level: Swiss-Prot protein existence level 1. Binding protein with a strong affinity to the bleomycin family of antibiotics. Binds to CL990; an antimitotic-antibiotic compound. From Klebsiella pneumoniae.
   5043..5090    +  polyA_signal   HSV TK poly(A) signal: herpes simplex virus thymidine kinase polyadenylation signal (Cole and Stacy, 1985)
   5181..5197    -  polyA_signal   bGH poly(A) signal (fragment): bovine growth hormone polyadenylation signal
>Addgene plasmid #234743 | Venus-rab7a | addgene full sequence | sequence record 467789 | Addgene NGS Result
TTGAGATCCTTTTTTTCTGCGCGTAATCTGCTGCTTGCAAACAAAAAAACCACCGCTACCAGCGGTGGTT
TGTTTGCCGGATCAAGAGCTACCAACTCTTTTTCCGAAGGTAACTGGCTTCAGCAGAGCGCAGATACCAA
ATACTGTTCTTCTAGTGTAGCCGTAGTTAGGCCACCACTTCAAGAACTCTGTAGCACCGCCTACATACCT
CGCTCTGCTAATCCTGTTACCAGTGGCTGCTGCCAGTGGCGATAAGTCGTGTCTTACCGGGTTGGACTCA
AGACGATAGTTACCGGATAAGGCGCAGCGGTCGGGCTGAACGGGGGGTTCGTGCACACAGCCCAGCTTGG
AGCGAACGACCTACACCGAACTGAGATACCTACAGCGTGAGCTATGAGAAAGCGCCACGCTTCCCGAAGG
GAGAAAGGCGGACAGGTATCCGGTAAGCGGCAGGGTCGGAACAGGAGAGCGCACGAGGGAGCTTCCAGGG
GGAAACGCCTGGTATCTTTATAGTCCTGTCGGGTTTCGCCACCTCTGACTTGAGCGTCGATTTTTGTGAT
GCTCGTCAGGGGGGCGGAGCCTATGGAAAAACGCCAGCAACGCGGCCTTTTTACGGTTCCTGGCCTTTTG
CTGGCCTTTTGCTCACATGTTCTTTCCTGCGTTATCCCCTGATTCTGTGGATAACCGTATTACCGCCATG
CATTAGTTATTAATAGTAATCAATTACGGGGTCATTAGTTCATAGCCCATATATGGAGTTCCGCGTTACA
TAACTTACGGTAAATGGCCCGCCTGGCTGACCGCCCAACGACCCCCGCCCATTGACGTCAATAATGACGT
ATGTTCCCATAGTAACGCCAATAGGGACTTTCCATTGACGTCAATGGGTGGAGTATTTACGGTAAACTGC
CCACTTGGCAGTACATCAAGTGTATCATATGCCAAGTACGCCCCCTATTGACGTCAATGACGGTAAATGG
CCCGCCTGGCATTATGCCCAGTACATGACCTTATGGGACTTTCCTACTTGGCAGTACATCTACGTATTAG
TCATCGCTATTACCATGGTGATGCGGTTTTGGCAGTACATCAATGGGCGTGGATAGCGGTTTGACTCACG
GGGATTTCCAAGTCTCCACCCCATTGACGTCAATGGGAGTTTGTTTTGGCACCAAAATCAACGGGACTTT
CCAAAATGTCGTAACAACTCCGCCCCATTGACGCAAATGGGCGGTAGGCGTGTACGGTGGGAGGTCTATA
TAAGCAGAGCTGGTTTAGTGAACCGTCAGATCCGCTAGCGCTACCGGTCGCCACCATGGTGAGCAAGGGC
GAGGAGCTGTTCACCGGGGTGGTACCCATCCTGGTCGAGCTGGACGGCGACGTAAACGGCCACAAGTTCA
GCGTGTCCGGCGAGGGCGAGGGCGATGCCACCTACGGCAAGCTGACCCTGAAGCTGATCTGCACCACCGG
CAAGCTGCCCGTGCCCTGGCCCACCCTCGTGACCACCCTGGGCTACGGCCTGCAGTGCTTCGCCCGCTAC
CCCGACCACATGAAGCAGCACGACTTCTTCAAGTCCGCCATGCCCGAAGGCTACGTCCAGGAGCGCACCA
TCTTCTTCAAGGACGACGGCAACTACAAGACCCGCGCCGAGGTGAAGTTCGAGGGCGACACCCTGGTGAA
CCGCATCGAGCTGAAGGGCATCGACTTCAAGGAGGACGGCAACATCCTGGGGCACAAGCTGGAGTACAAC
TACAACAGCCACAACGTCTATATCACCGCCGACAAGCAGAAGAACGGCATCAAGGCCAACTTCAAGATCC
GCCACAACATCGAGGACGGCGGCGTGCAGCTCGCCGACCACTACCAGCAGAACACCCCCATCGGCGACGG
CCCCGTGCTGCTGCCCGACAACCACTACCTGAGCTACCAGTCCAAACTGAGCAAAGACCCCAACGAGAAG
CGCGATCACATGGTCCTGCTGGAGTTCGTGACCGCCGCCGGGATCACTCTCGGCATGGACGAGCTGTACA
AGTCCGGACTCAGATCTCGAGCTCAAGCTTCGAATTCTGCAGTCGACGGTACCGCGGGCCCGGGATCCAT
GTACCCATACGATGTTCCGGATTACGCTTACCCATACGATGTTCCGGATTACGCTGGTACCTCTAGGAAG
AAAGTGTTGCTGAAGGTTATCATCCTGGGAGATTCTGGAGTCGGGAAGACATCACTCATGAACCAGTATG
TGAATAAGAAATTCAGCAATCAGTACAAAGCCACAATAGGAGCTGACTTTCTGACCAAGGAGGTGATGGT
GGATGACAGGCTAGTCACAATGCAGATATGGGACACAGCAGGACAGGAACGGTTCCAGTCTCTCGGTGTG
GCCTTCTACAGAGGTGCAGACTGCTGCGTTCTGGTATTTGATGTGACTGCCCCCAACACATTCAAAACCC
TAGATAGCTGGAGAGATGAGTTTCTCATCCAGGCCAGTCCCCGAGATCCTGAAAACTTCCCATTTGTTGT
GTTGGGAAACAAGATTGACCTCGAAAACAGACAAGTGGCCACAAAGCGGGCACAGGCCTGGTGCTACAGC
AAAAACAACATTCCCTACTTTGAGACCAGTGCCAAGGAGGCCATCAACGTGGAGCAGGCGTTCCAGACGA
TTGCACGGAATGCACTTAAGCAGGAAACGGAGGTGGAGCTGTACAACGAATTTCCTGAACCTATCAAACT
GGACAAGAATGACCGGGCCAAGGCCTCGGCAGAAAGCTGCAGTTGCTGAGGATCCACCGGATCTAGATAA
CTGATCATAATCAGCCATACCACATTTGTAGAGGTTTTACTTGCTTTAAAAAACCTCCCACACCTCCCCC
TGAACCTGAAACATAAAATGAATGCAATTGTTGTTGTTAACTTGTTTATTGCAGCTTATAATGGTTACAA
ATAAAGCAATAGCATCACAAATTTCACAAATAAAGCATTTTTTTCACTGCATTCTAGTTGTGGTTTGTCC
AAACTCATCAATGTATCTTAACGCGTAAATTGTAAGCGTTAATATTTTGTTAAAATTCGCGTTAAATTTT
TGTTAAATCAGCTCATTTTTTAACCAATAGGCCGAAATCGGCAAAATCCCTTATAAATCAAAAGAATAGA
CCGAGATAGGGT
[37 nt withheld, positions 3163-3199]
AAAGAACGTGGACTCCAACGTCAAAGG
[49 nt withheld, positions 3227-3275]
T
[91 nt withheld, positions 3277-3367]
G
[124 nt withheld, positions 3369-3492]
CAGGTGGCACTTTTCGGGGAAATGTGCGCGGAACCCCTATTTGTTTATTTTTCTAAATACATTCAAATAT
GTATCCGCTCATGAGACAATAACCCTGATAAATGCTTCAATAATATTGAAAAAGGAAGAGTCCTGAGGCG
GAAAGAACCAGCTGTGGAATGTGTGTCAGTTAGGGTGTGGAAAGTCCCCAGGCTCCCCAGCAGGCAGAAG
TATGCAAAGCATGCATCTCAATTAGTCAGCAACCAGGTGTGGAAAGTCCCCAGGCTCCCCAGCAGGCAGA
AGTATGCAAAGCATGCATCTCAATTAGTCAGCAACCATAGTCCCGCCCCTAACTCCGCCCATCCCGCCCC
TAACTCCGCCCAGTTCCGCCCATTCTCCGCCCCATGGCTGACTAATTTTTTTTATTTATGCAGAGGCCGA
GGCCGCCTCGGCCTCTGAGCTATTCCAGAAGTAGTGAGGAGGCTTTTTTGGAGGCCTAGGCTTTTGCAAA
GATCGATCAAGAGACAGGATGAGGATCGTTTCGCATGATTGAACAAGATGGATTGCACGCAGGTTCTCCG
GCCGCTTGGGTGGAGAGGCTATTCGGCTATGACTGGGCACAACAGACAATCGGCTGCTCTGATGCCGCCG
TGTTCCGGCTGTCAGCGCAGGGGCGCCCGGTTCTTTTTGTCAAGACCGACCTGTCCGGTGCCCTGAATGA
ACTGCAAGACGAGGCAGCGCGGCTATCGTGGCTGGCCACGACGGGCGTTCCTTGCGCAGCTGTGCTCGAC
GTTGTCACTGAAGCGGGAAGGGACTGGCTGCTATTGGGCGAAGTGCCGGGGCAGGATCTCCTGTCATCTC
ACCTTGCTCCTGCCGAGAAAGTATCCATCATGGCTGATGCAATGCGGCGGCTGCATACGCTTGATCCGGC
TACCTGCCCATTCGACCACCAAGCGAAACATCGCATCGAGCGAGCACGTACTCGGATGGAAGCCGGTCTT
GTCGATCAGGATGATCTGGACGAAGAGCATCAGGGGCTCGCGCCAGCCGAACTGTTCGCCAGGCTCAAGG
CGAGCATGCCCGACGGCGAGGATCTCGTCGTGACCCATGGCGATGCCTGCTTGCCGAATATCATGGTGGA
AAATGGCCGCTTTTCTGGATTCATCGACTGTGGCCGGCTGGGTGTGGCGGACCGCTATCAGGACATAGCG
TTGGCTACCCGTGATATTGCTGAAGAGCTTGGCGGCGAATGGGCTGACCGCTTCCTCGTGCTTTACGGTA
TCGCCGCTCCCGATTCGCAGCGCATCGCCTTCTATCGCCTTCTTGACGAGTTCTTCTGAGCGGGACTCTG
GGGTTCGAAATGACCGACCAAGCGACGCCCAACCTGCCATCACGAGATTTCGATTCCACCGCCGCCTTCT
ATGAAAGGTTGGGCTTCGGAATCGTTTTCCGGGACGCCGGCTGGATGATCCTCCAGCGCGGGGATCTCAT
GCTGGAGTTCTTCGCCCACCCTAGGGGGAGGCTAACTGAAACACGGAAGGAGACAATACCGGAAGGAACC
CGCGCTATGACGGCAATAAAAAGACAGAATAAAACGCACGGTGTTGGGTCGTTTGTTCATAAACGCGGGG
TTCGGTCCCAGGGCTGGCACTCTGTCGATACCCCACCGAGACCCCATTGGGGCCAATACGCCCGCGTTTC
TTCCTTTTCCCCACCCCACCCCCCAAGTTCGGGTGAAGGCCCAGGGCTCGCAGCCAACGTCGGGGCGGCA
GGCCCTGCCATAGCCTCAGGTTACTCATATATACTTTAGATTGATTTAAAACTTCATTTTTAATTTAAAA
GGATCTAGGTGAAGATCCTTTTTGATAATCTCATGACCAAAATCCCTTAACGTGAGTTTTCGTTCCACTG
AGCGTCAGACCCCGTAGAAAAGATCAAAGGATCTTC
